>Addgene plasmid #219418 | pET28-a(+)-6xHis-mScarlet-I(+5) | addgene full sequence | sequence record 449509 | Addgene NGS Result
GGCGCCGGTGATGCCGGCCACGATGCGTCCGGCGTAGAGGATCGAGATCTCGATCCCGCGAAATTAATAC
GACTCACTATAGGGGAATTGTGAGCGGATAACAATTCCCCTCTAGAAATAATTTTGTTTAACTTTAAGAA
GGAGATATACCATGGGCCATCATCATCATCATCATGGCGGCGCTAGTAAAGGAGAAGCTGTGATTAAAGA
GTTCATGCGCTTCAAAGTTCACATGGAGGGTTCTATGAACGGTCACGAGTTCGAGATCGAAGGCGAAGGC
GAGGGCCGTCCGTATGAAGGCACCCAGACCGCCAAACTGAAAGTGACTAAAGGCGGCCCGCTGCCTTTTT
CCTGGGACATCCTGAGCCCGCAATTTATGTACGGTTCTAGGGCGTTCATCAAACACCCAGCGGATATCCC
GGACTATTATAAGCAGTCTTTTCCGGAAGGTTTCAAGTGGGAACGCGTAATGAATTTTGAAGATGGTGGT
GCCGTGACCGTCACTCAGGACACCTCCCTGGAGAAGGGCACCCTGATCTATAAAGTTAAACTGCGTGGTA
CTAATTTTCCACCTGATGGCCCGGTGATGCAGAAAAAGACGATGGGTTGGGAGGCGTCTACCGAACGCTT
GTATCCGGAAGATGGTGTGCTGAAAGGCGACATTAAAATGGCCCTGCGCCTGAAAGATGGCGGCCGCTAT
CTGGCTAAGTTCAAAACCACGTACAAAGCCAAGAAACCTGTGCAGATGCCTGGCGCGTACAATGTGGACC
GCAAACTGGACATCACCTCTCATAATAAAGATTATACGGTGGTAGAGCAATATGAGCGCTCCGAGGGTCG
TCATTCTACCGGTGGCATGGATAAACTATACAAATAATAACTCGAGCACCACCACCACCACCACTGAGAT
CCGGCTGCTAACAAAGCCCGAAAGGAAGCTGAGTTGGCTGCTGCCACCGCTGAGCAATAACTAGCATAAC
CCCTTGGGGCCTCTAAACGGGTCTTGAGGGGTTTTTTGCTGAAAGGAGGAACTATATCCGGATTGGCGAA
TGGG
[124 nt withheld, positions 1055-1178]
C
[91 nt withheld, positions 1180-1270]
A
[49 nt withheld, positions 1272-1320]
CCTTTGACGTTGGAGTCCACGTTCTTT
[37 nt withheld, positions 1348-1384]
ACCCTATCTCGGTCTATTCTTTTGATTTATAAGGGATTTTGCCGATTTCGGCCTATTGGTTAAAAAATGA
GCTGATTTAACAAAAATTTAACGCGAATTTTAACAAAATATTAACGCTTACAATTTAGGTGGCACTTTTC
GGGGAAATGTGCGCGGAACCCCTATTTGTTTATTTTTCTAAATACATTCAAATATGTATCCGCTCATGAA
TTAATTCTTAGAAAAACTCATCGAGCATCAAATGAAACTGCAATTTATTCATATCAGGATTATCAATACC
ATATTTTTGAAAAAGCCGTTTCTGTAATGAAGGAGAAAACTCACCGAGGCAGTTCCATAGGATGGCAAGA
TCCTGGTATCGGTCTGCGATTCCGACTCGTCCAACATCAATACAACCTATTAATTTCCCCTCGTCAAAAA
TAAGGTTATCAAGTGAGAAATCACCATGAGTGACGACTGAATCCGGTGAGAATGGCAAAAGTTTATGCAT
TTCTTTCCAGACTTGTTCAACAGGCCAGCCATTACGCTCGTCATCAAAATCACTCGCATCAACCAAACCG
TTATTCATTCGTGATTGCGCCTGAGCGAGACGAAATACGCGATCGCTGTTAAAAGGACAATTACAAACAG
GAATCGAATGCAACCGGCGCAGGAACACTGCCAGCGCATCAACAATATTTTCACCTGAATCAGGATATTC
TTCTAATACCTGGAATGCTGTTTTCCCGGGGATCGCAGTGGTGAGTAACCATGCATCATCAGGAGTACGG
ATAAAATGCTTGATGGTCGGAAGAGGCATAAATTCCGTCAGCCAGTTTAGTCTGACCATCTCATCTGTAA
CATCATTGGCAACGCTACCTTTGCCATGTTTCAGAAACAACTCTGGCGCATCGGGCTTCCCATACAATCG
ATAGATTGTCGCACCTGATTGCCCGACATTATCGCGAGCCCATTTATACCCATATAAATCAGCATCCATG
TTGGAATTTAATCGCGGCCTAGAGCAAGACGTTTCCCGTTGAATATGGCTCATAACACCCCTTGTATTAC
TGTTTATGTAAGCAGACAGTTTTATTGTTCATGACCAAAATCCCTTAACGTGAGTTTTCGTTCCACTGAG
CGTCAGACCCCGTAGAAAAGATCAAAGGATCTTCTTGAGATCCTTTTTTTCTGCGCGTAATCTGCTGCTT
GCAAACAAAAAAACCACCGCTACCAGCGGTGGTTTGTTTGCCGGATCAAGAGCTACCAACTCTTTTTCCG
AAGGTAACTGGCTTCAGCAGAGCGCAGATACCAAATACTGTCCTTCTAGTGTAGCCGTAGTTAGGCCACC
ACTTCAAGAACTCTGTAGCACCGCCTACATACCTCGCTCTGCTAATCCTGTTACCAGTGGCTGCTGCCAG
TGGCGATAAGTCGTGTCTTACCGGGTTGGACTCAAGACGATAGTTACCGGATAAGGCGCAGCGGTCGGGC
TGAACGGGGGGTTCGTGCACACAGCCCAGCTTGGAGCGAACGACCTACACCGAACTGAGATACCTACAGC
GTGAGCTATGAGAAAGCGCCACGCTTCCCGAAGGGAGAAAGGCGGACAGGTATCCGGTAAGCGGCAGGGT
CGGAACAGGAGAGCGCACGAGGGAGCTTCCAGGGGGAAACGCCTGGTATCTTTATAGTCCTGTCGGGTTT
CGCCACCTCTGACTTGAGCGTCGATTTTTGTGATGCTCGTCAGGGGGGCGGAGCCTATGGAAAAACGCCA
GCAACGCGGCCTTTTTACGGTTCCTGGCCTTTTGCTGGCCTTTTGCTCACATGTTCTTTCCTGCGTTATC
CCCTGATTCTGTGGATAACCGTATTACCGCCTTTGAGTGAGCTGATACCGCTCGCCGCAGCCGAACGACC
GAGCGCAGCGAGTCAGTGAGCGAGGAAGCGGAAGAGCGCCTGATGCGGTATTTTCTCCTTACGCATCTGT
GCGGTATTTCACACCGCAATGGTGCACTCTCAGTACAATCTGCTCTGATGCCGCATAGTTAAGCCAGTAT
ACACTCCGCTATCGCTACGTGACTGGGTCATGGCTGCGCCCCGACACCCGCCAACACCCGCTGACGCGCC
CTGACGGGCTTGTCTGCTCCCGGCATCCGCTTACAGACAAGCTGTGACCGTCTCCGGGAGCTGCATGTGT
CAGAGGTTTTCACCGTCATCACCGAAACGCGCGAGGCAGCTGCGGTAAAGCTCATCAGCGTGGTCGTGAA
GCGATTCACAGATGTCTGCCTGTTCATCCGCGTCCAGCTCGTTGAGTTTCTCCAGAAGCGTTAATGTCTG
GCTTCTGATAAAGCGGGCCATGTTAAGGGCGGTTTTTTCCTGTTTGGTCACTGATGCCTCCGTGTAAGGG
GGATTTCTGTTCATGGGGGTAATGATACCGATGAAACGAGAGAGGATGCTCACGATACGGGTTACTGATG
ATGAACATGCCCGGTTACTGGAACGTTGTGAGGGTAAACAACTGGCGGTATGGATGCGGCGGGACCAGAG
AAAAATCACTCAGGGTCAATGCCAGCGCTTCGTTAATACAGATGTAGGTGTTCCACAGGGTAGCCAGCAG
CATCCTGCGATGCAGATCCGGAACATAATGGTGCAGGGCGCTGACTTCCGCGTTTCCAGACTTTACGAAA
CACGGAAACCGAAGACCATTCATGTTGTTGCTCAGGTCGCAGACGTTTTGCAGCAGCAGTCGCTTCACGT
TCGCTCGCGTATCGGTGATTCATTCTGCTAACCAGTAAGGCAACCCCGCCAGCCTAGCCGGGTCCTCAAC
GACAGGAGCACGATCATGCGCACCCGTGGGGCCGCCATGCCGGCGATAATGGCCTGCTTCTCGCCGAAAC
GTTTGGTGGCGGGACCAGTGACGAAGGCTTGAGCGAGGGCGTGCAAGATTCCGAATACCGCAAGCGACAG
GCCGATCATCGTCGCGCTCCAGCGAAAGCGGTCCTCGCCGAAAATGACCCAGAGCGCTGCCGGCACCTGT
CCTACGAGTTGCATGATAAAGAAGACAGTCATAAGTGCGGCGACGATAGTCATGCCCCGCGCCCACCGGA
AGGAGCTGACTGGGTTGAAGGCTCTCAAGGGCATCGGTCGAGATCCCGGTGCCTAATGAGTGAGCTAACT
TACATTAATTGCGTTGCGCTCACTGCCCGCTTTCCAGTCGGGAAACCTGTCGTGCCAGCTGCATTAATGA
ATCGGCCAACGCGCGGGGAGAGGCGGTTTGCGTATTGGGCGCCAGGGTGGTTTTTCTTTTCACCAGTGAG
ACGGGCAACAGCTGATTGCCCTTCACCGCCTGGCCCTGAGAGAGTTGCAGCAAGCGGTCCACGCTGGTTT
GCCCCAGCAGGCGAAAATCCTGTTTGATGGTGGTTAACGGCGGGATATAACATGAGCTGTCTTCGGTATC
GTCGTATCCCACTACCGAGATATCCGCACCAACGCGCAGCCCGGACTCGGTAATGGCGCGCATTGCGCCC
AGCGCCATCTGATCGTTGGCAACCAGCATCGCAGTGGGAACGATGCCCTCATTCAGCATTTGCATGGTTT
GTTGAAAACCGGACATGGCACTCCAGTCGCCTTCCCGTTCCGCTATCGGCTGAATTTGATTGCGAGTGAG
ATATTTATGCCAGCCAGCCAGACGCAGACGCGCCGAGACAGAACTTAATGGGCCCGCTAACAGCGCGATT
TGCTGGTGACCCAATGCGACCAGATGCTCCACGCCCAGTCGCGTACCGTCTTCATGGGAGAAAATAATAC
TGTTGATGGGTGTCTGGTCAGAGACATCAAGAAATAACGCCGGAACATTAGTGCAGGCAGCTTCCACAGC
AATGGCATCCTGGTCATCCAGCGGATAGTTAATGATCAGCCCACTGACGCGTTGCGCGAGAAGATTGTGC
ACCGCCGCTTTACAGGCTTCGACGCCGCTTCGTTCTACCATCGACACCACCACGCTGGCACCCAGTTGAT
CGGCGCGAGATTTAATCGCCGCGACAATTTGCGACGGCGCGTGCAGGGCCAGACTGGAGGTGGCAACGCC
AATCAGCAACGACTGTTTGCCCGCCAGTTGTTGTGCCACGCGGTTGGGAATGTAATTCAGCTCCGCCATC
GCCGCTTCCACTTTTTCCCGCGTTTTCGCAGAAACGTGGCTGGCCTGGTTCACCACGCGGGAAACGGTCT
GATAAGAGACACCGGCATACTCTGCGACATCGTATAACGTTACTGGTTTCACATTCACCACCCTGAATTG
ACTCTCTTCCGGGCGCTATCATGCCATACCGCGAAAGGTTTTGCGCCATTCGATGGTGTCCGGGATCTCG
ACGCTCTCCCTTATGCGACTCCTGCATTAGGAAGCAGCCCAGTAGTAGGTTGAGGCCGTTGAGCACCGCC
GCCGCAAGGAATGGTGCATGCAAGGAGATGGCGCCCAACAGTCCCCCGGCCACGGGGCCTGCCACCATAC
CCACGCCGAAACAAGCGCTCATGAGCCCGAAGTGGCGAGCCCGATCTTCCCCATCGGTGATGTCGGCGAT
ATAGGCGCCAGCAACCGCACCTGT
Features (pLannotate 1.2.2; 20 found; start..end, strand, type, name):
     65..83      +  promoter       T7 promoter: promoter for bacteriophage T7 RNA polymerase
     84..108     +  protein_bind   lac operator: The lac repressor binds to the lac operator to inhibit transcription in E. coli. This inhibition can be relieved by adding lactose or isopropyl-β-D-thiogalactopyranoside (IPTG). lac repressor encoded by lacI
    123..145     +  RBS            RBS: efficient ribosome binding site from bacteriophage T7 gene 10 (Olins and Rangwala, 1989)
    158..177     +  CDS            capTEV™ (fragment): composite tag for in vivo biotinylation, TEV protease cleavage, and 6xHis tagging
    185..874     +  CDS            mScarlet-I: mScarlet-I is a basic (constitutively fluorescent) red fluorescent protein published in 2016, derived from synthetic construct. It is reported to be a rapidly-maturing monomer with moderate acid sensitivity.
    887..904     +  CDS            9xHis (fragment): 9xHis affinity tag
    914..963     +  CDS            SET1 (fragment): solubility-enhancement tag derived from T7 phage gene 10B
    971..1018    +  terminator     T7 terminator: transcription terminator for bacteriophage T7 RNA polymerase
   1055..1483    +  rep_origin     f1 ori (sequence partly withheld): f1 bacteriophage origin of replication; arrow indicates direction of (+) strand synthesis
   1536..1593    +  promoter       AmpR promoter (fragment): bla
   1602..2417    -  CDS            KanR: aminoglycoside phosphotransferase; aph(3')-Ia; confers resistance to kanamycin in bacteria or G418 (Geneticin®) in eukaryotes
   2539..3127    +  rep_origin     ori: high-copy-number ColE1/pMB1/pBR322/pUC origin of replication
   3313..3452    -  misc_feature   bom: basis of mobility region from pBR322
   3554..3745    -  CDS            rop: Rop protein, which maintains plasmids at low copy number; rop
   3762..4142    +  CDS            YPB1_ECOLX: Protein predicted: Swiss-Prot protein existence level 4. From Escherichia coli.
   4214..4505    -  CDS            TcR (fragment): tetracycline efflux protein; tet; confers resistance to tetracycline
   4520..4541    -  protein_bind   CAP binding site: CAP binding activates transcription in the presence of cAMP. E. coli catabolite activator protein
   4554..5636    -  CDS            lacI: lac repressor; lacI; The lac repressor binds to the lac operator to inhibit transcription in E. coli. This inhibition can be relieved by adding lactose or isopropyl-β-D-thiogalactopyranoside (IPTG).
   5637..5714    -  promoter       lacI promoter: lacI
   5722..43      -  CDS            TcR (fragment) (across the origin): tetracycline efflux protein; tet; confers resistance to tetracycline
