[The description below was written by a language model from this plasmid's Addgene catalogue record and pLannotate feature annotations shown in this document.]
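Description:
pET28-a(+)-6xHis-mScarlet-I(+5) is a bacterial expression plasmid of about 6 kb built on the pET-28a(+) backbone. It is propagated in E. coli under kanamycin selection, conferred by an aph(3')-Ia aminoglycoside phosphotransferase gene. It replicates from a ColE1/pBR322-type origin accompanied by the bom mobility region and the rop gene. The catalogue lists it as high copy, although rop normally moderates copy number. An f1 phage origin is also present. Short tetracycline-resistance fragments, an AmpR promoter fragment and a predicted E. coli ORF in the annotation appear to be backbone remnants rather than functional elements.

The payload is a charge-engineered variant of the monomeric, rapidly maturing red fluorescent protein mScarlet-I. It carries four acidic-to-lysine substitutions (D125K, D186K, E216K, E238K), and the "(+5)" in the name presumably refers to the resulting net charge. The coding sequence was inserted by Gibson assembly and carries a short N-terminal histidine tag for metal-affinity purification. The construct name calls this tag 6xHis, but the recorded tag sequence shows five histidines flanked by glycines. Expression is driven by the T7 promoter with an adjacent lac operator and the T7 gene 10 ribosome binding site, and it ends at the T7 terminator. The plasmid-borne lacI gene supplies repressor, so transcription is IPTG-inducible in hosts that provide T7 RNA polymerase. The annotation also detects a His-tag fragment and a gene 10-derived fragment downstream of the fluorescent protein. These are likely residual vector sequence, and the record does not say whether they are translated.

According to the record, the purified protein serves as one component of a defined fluorescent protein mixture that mimics the charge profile of E. coli lysate, in studies of the selectivity of complex coacervation in multiprotein mixtures.
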