Addgene plasmid #219418: pET28-a(+)-6xHis-mScarlet-I(+5)
Purpose: Fluorescent protein to reconstruct the mixture that mimics the charge profile of E. coli lysate
Depositing lab: Allie Obermeyer. Depositing organization: Columbia University. Publication: Selectivity of Complex Coacervation in Multiprotein Mixtures. Ahn SY, Obermeyer AC. JACS Au. 2024 Sep 17;4(10):3800-3812. doi: 10.1021/jacsau.4c00399. eCollection 2024 Oct 28. PubMed 39483238.
Backbone
  Vector backbone: pET-28a(+)
  Vector type: Bacterial Expression
Growth in bacteria
  Bacterial resistance: Kanamycin, 50 μg/mL
  Growth temperature: 37°C
  Growth strain: DH5alpha
  Copy number: High Copy
Gene/Insert
  Gene/Insert name: mScarlet-I(+5)
  Mutation: D125K, D186K, E216K, E238K
  Promoter: T7
  Tag / fusion protein: MGHHHHHGG (N terminal on insert)
  Cloning method: Gibson Cloning
  Sequencing primers: 5′ TAATACGACTCACTATAG
Terms and licenses: Academic/Nonprofit Terms; Industry Terms: Not Available to Industry
How to cite: pET28-a(+)-6xHis-mScarlet-I(+5) was a gift from Allie Obermeyer (Addgene plasmid # 219418 ; http://n2t.net/addgene:219418 ; RRID:Addgene_219418)
